Addgene plasmid #250548: pCS2_RFP_1xRecEnhSTOP_EcoRI_EYFP
Purpose: In vitro transcription (SP6 promotor) or mammalian expression (CMV promotor) of a flourenscent reporter containing an EcoRI site with one editible stop codon
Depositing lab: Daniel Cifuentes. Depositing organization: Boston University Medical Campus. Publication: RBPscan: A quantitative in vivo tool for profiling RNA-binding protein interactions. Kretov DA, Sanborn O, McIsaac T, Park E, Imrat I, Wu S, Regis M, Harvey LM, Cifuentes D. Mol Cell. 2026 Feb 6:S1097-2765(26)00023-7. doi: 10.1016/j.molcel.2026.01.003. PubMed 41653923.
Backbone
  Vector backbone: pCS2
  Vector type: Synthetic Biology
Growth in bacteria
  Bacterial resistance: Ampicillin, 100 μg/mL
  Growth temperature: 37°C
  Growth strain: DH5alpha
  Copy number: High Copy
Gene/Insert
  Gene/Insert name: RFP_1xRecEnhSTOP_EcoRI_EYFP
  Species: Synthetic
  Cloning method: Gateway Cloning
Terms and licenses: Academic/Nonprofit Terms; Industry Terms: Not Available to Industry
How to cite: pCS2_RFP_1xRecEnhSTOP_EcoRI_EYFP was a gift from Daniel Cifuentes (Addgene plasmid # 250548 ; http://n2t.net/addgene:250548 ; RRID:Addgene_250548)
