[The description below was written by a language model from this plasmid's Addgene catalogue record and pLannotate feature annotations shown in this document.]
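Description:
pCS2_RFP_1xRecEnhSTOP_EcoRI_EYFP is a 5,782-nt dual-fluorescent reporter plasmid built on the pCS2 backbone, which allows the same cassette to be expressed either in mammalian cells or as in vitro transcribed RNA. It is maintained in E. coli as a high-copy plasmid through a ColE1/pUC-type origin and selected with ampicillin via the β-lactamase gene. An f1 origin and remnants of lac regulatory and lacZα sequences are also present as backbone carry-over. The simian cytomegalovirus IE94 enhancer/promoter sits directly upstream of an SP6 promoter, so the insert can be transcribed by host RNA polymerase II after transfection or by SP6 polymerase to make synthetic mRNA. An SV40 polyadenylation signal is annotated downstream of the insert. T7 and T3 promoter sequences flank this region in the reverse orientation.

The synthetic insert begins with a FLAG epitope fused to TagRFP-T, followed by an unannotated interval of about 115 nt, a P2A peptide sequence and then EYFP. According to the name and stated purpose, the region between the two fluorescent proteins carries an EcoRI site and a single editable stop codon ("1xRecEnhSTOP"), although the feature table does not annotate these elements or give their exact positions. The layout implies that TagRFP-T is produced constitutively as a normalisation signal, whereas EYFP should be translated only when the intervening stop codon is removed by editing. P2A would then release the two proteins as separate polypeptides. The EcoRI site presumably serves as an entry point for cloning test sequences, but the record does not say this outright. The associated publication concerns quantitative in vivo profiling of RNA-binding protein interactions, which fits use of the red-to-yellow ratio as a readout.
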