Features (pLannotate 1.2.2; 18 found; start..end, strand, type, name):
     35..53      +  promoter       SP6 promoter: promoter for bacteriophage SP6 RNA polymerase
    106..126     +  CDS            FLAG (fragment): FLAG® epitope tag, followed by an enterokinase cleavage site
    127..855     +  CDS            TagRFP-T: TagRFP-T is a basic (constitutively fluorescent) red fluorescent protein published in 2008, derived from Entacmaea quadricolor. It has low acid sensitivity.
    971..1025    +  CDS            P2A (fragment): 2A peptide from porcine teschovirus-1 polyprotein Eukaryotic ribosomes fail to insert a peptide bond between the Gly and Pro residues, yielding separate polypeptides.
   1069..1785    +  CDS            EYFP: EYFP is a basic (constitutively fluorescent) green/yellow fluorescent protein published in 1996, derived from Aequorea victoria. It is reported to be a very rapidly-maturing weak dimer with high acid sensitivity.
   1812..1829    -  promoter       T7 promoter (fragment): promoter for bacteriophage T7 RNA polymerase
   1834..1968    -  polyA_signal   SV40 poly(A) signal: SV40 polyadenylation signal
   2081..2099    -  promoter       T3 promoter: promoter for bacteriophage T3 RNA polymerase
   2144..2160    -  protein_bind   lac operator: The lac repressor binds to the lac operator to inhibit transcription in E. coli. This inhibition can be relieved by adding lactose or isopropyl-β-D-thiogalactopyranoside (IPTG). lac repressor encoded by lacI
   2168..2198    -  promoter       lac promoter: promoter for the E. coli lac operon
   2213..2234    -  protein_bind   CAP binding site: CAP binding activates transcription in the presence of cAMP. E. coli catabolite activator protein
   2247..2339    -  CDS            lacI (fragment): lac repressor; lacI; The lac repressor binds to the lac operator to inhibit transcription in E. coli. This inhibition can be relieved by adding lactose or isopropyl-β-D-thiogalactopyranoside (IPTG).
   2522..3110    -  rep_origin     ori: high-copy-number ColE1/pMB1/pBR322/pUC origin of replication
   3281..4141    -  CDS            AmpR: β-lactamase; bla; confers resistance to ampicillin, carbenicillin, and related antibiotics
   4142..4246    -  promoter       AmpR promoter: bla
   4299..4727    -  rep_origin     f1 ori (sequence partly withheld): f1 bacteriophage origin of replication; arrow indicates direction of (+) strand synthesis
   4732..4798    -  CDS            lacZα (fragment): LacZα fragment of β-galactosidase; lacZ fragment
   4805..5782    +  promoter       CMV IE94 promoter: enhancer/promoter region of simian cytomegalovirus major immediate early transcription unit IE94
>Addgene plasmid #250548 | pCS2_RFP_1xRecEnhSTOP_EcoRI_EYFP | addgene full sequence | sequence record 498276 | Addgene NGS Result
CGCCATTCTGCCTGGGGACGTCGGAGCAAGCTTGATTTAGGTGACACTATAGAATACAAGCTACTTGTTC
TTTTTGCAGGATCCCATCGATTCGCCACCATGGACTACAAGGACGACGACGACAAGGTGAGCAAAGGAGA
GGAACTGATTAAAGAAAACATGCACATGAAGCTGTACATGGAGGGAACAGTGAACAACCACCACTTCAAG
TGTACATCTGAGGGAGAGGGAAAGCCTTATGAGGGAACACAGACAATGAGAATCAAGGTGGTGGAGGGAG
GACCTCTGCCTTTTGCTTTTGACATCCTGGCTACCAGCTTCATGTATGGAAGCAGAACATTCATCAACCA
CACACAGGGAATCCCTGACTTCTTCAAGCAGAGCTTCCCTGAGGGATTCACATGGGAGAGAGTGACAACA
TATGAGGATGGAGGAGTGCTGACAGCTACACAGGACACAAGCCTCCAGGATGGATGTCTGATCTACAATG
TGAAGATCAGAGGAGTGAACTTCCCTAGCAATGGACCTGTGATGCAGAAGAAGACACTGGGATGGGAGGC
TAACACAGAGATGCTGTACCCTGCTGATGGAGGACTGGAGGGAAGAACAGACATGGCTCTGAAGCTGGTG
GGAGGAGGACACCTGATCTGTAACTTCAAGACAACATACAGAAGCAAGAAGCCTGCTAAGAACCTGAAGA
TGCCTGGAGTGTACTATGTGGACCACAGACTGGAGAGAATCAAGGAGGCTGACAAGGAGACATATGTGGA
GCAGCATGAGGTGGCTGTGGCTAGATACTGTGACCTGCCTAGCAAGCTGGGACACAAGCTGAATGGAATG
GATGAGCTGTACAAGGAGGGCAGGGGGAGCCTCCTAACTTGCGGAGACGTCGAGGAGAATCCTGGCCCAG
ATATCGATCCAGATGACAAAATCTAGATCGAAAATTCTGCCAACGCAATTCTGGGAATTCCCACGAACTT
CTCTCTGTTAAAGCAAGCAGGAGACGTGGAAGAAAACCCCGGTCCCGGATCCGCCACCATGTATCCGTAC
GACGTACCGGATTATGCGATGGTGAGCAAGGGCGAGGAGCTGTTCACCGGGGTGGTGCCCATCCTGGTCG
AGCTGGACGGCGACGTAAACGGCCACAAGTTCAGCGTGTCCGGCGAGGGCGAGGGCGATGCCACCTACGG
CAAGCTGACCCTGAAGTTCATCTGCACCACCGGCAAGCTGCCCGTGCCCTGGCCCACCCTCGTGACCACC
TTCGGCTACGGCCTGCAGTGCTTCGCCCGCTACCCCGACCACATGAAGCAGCACGACTTCTTCAAGTCCG
CCATGCCCGAAGGCTACGTCCAGGAGCGCACCATCTTCTTCAAGGACGACGGCAACTACAAGACCCGCGC
CGAGGTGAAGTTCGAGGGCGACACCCTGGTGAACCGCATCGAGCTGAAGGGCATCGACTTCAAGGAGGAC
GGCAACATCCTGGGGCACAAGCTGGAGTACAACTACAACAGCCACAACGTCTATATCATGGCCGACAAGC
AGAAGAACGGCATCAAGGTGAACTTCAAGATCCGCCACAACATCGAGGACGGCAGCGTGCAGCTCGCCGA
CCACTACCAGCAGAACACCCCCATCGGCGACGGCCCCGTGCTGCTGCCCGACAACCACTACCTGAGCTAC
CAGTCCGCCCTGAGCAAAGACCCCAACGAGAAGCGCGATCACATGGTCCTGCTGGAGTTCGTGACCGCCG
CCGGGATCACTCTCGGCATGGACGAGCTGTACAAGTAGCAAGGCCTCTCGAGCCTCTAGAACTATAGTGA
GTCGTATTACGTAGATCCAGACATGATAAGATACATTGATGAGTTTGGACAAACCACAACTAGAATGCAG
TGAAAAAAATGCTTTATTTGTGAAATTTGTGATGCTATTGCTTTATTTGTAACCATTATAAGCTGCAATA
AACAAGTTAACAACAACAATTGCATTCATTTTATGTTTCAGGTTCAGGGGGAGGTGTGGGAGGTTTTTTA
ATTCGCGGCCGCGGCGCCAATGCATTGGGCCCGGTACCCAGCTTTTGTTCCCTTTAGTGAGGGTTAATTG
CGCGCTTGGCGTAATCATGGTCATAGCTGTTTCCTGTGTGAAATTGTTATCCGCTCACAATTCCACACAA
CATACGAGCCGGGAGCATAAAGTGTAAAGCCTGGGGTGCCTAATGAGTGAGCTAACTCACATTAATTGCG
TTGCGCTCACTGCCCGCTTTCCAGTCGGGAAACCTGTCGTGCCAGCTGCATTAATGAATCGGCCAACGCG
CGGGGAGAGGCGGTTTGCGTATTGGGCGCTCTTCCGCTTCCTCGCTCACTGACTCGCTGCGCTCGGTCGT
TCGGCTGCGGCGAGCGGTATCAGCTCACTCAAAGGCGGTAATACGGTTATCCACAGAATCAGGGGATAAC
GCAGGAAAGAACATGTGAGCAAAAGGCCAGCAAAAGGCCAGGAACCGTAAAAAGGCCGCGTTGCTGGCGT
TTTTCCATAGGCTCCGCCCCCCTGACGAGCATCACAAAAATCGACGCTCAAGTCAGAGGTGGCGAAACCC
GACAGGACTATAAAGATACCAGGCGTTTCCCCCTGGAAGCTCCCTCGTGCGCTCTCCTGTTCCGACCCTG
CCGCTTACCGGATACCTGTCCGCCTTTCTCCCTTCGGGAAGCGTGGCGCTTTCTCATAGCTCACGCTGTA
GGTATCTCAGTTCGGTGTAGGTCGTTCGCTCCAAGCTGGGCTGTGTGCACGAACCCCCCGTTCAGCCCGA
CCGCTGCGCCTTATCCGGTAACTATCGTCTTGAGTCCAACCCGGTAAGACACGACTTATCGCCACTGGCA
GCAGCCACTGGTAACAGGATTAGCAGAGCGAGGTATGTAGGCGGTGCTACAGAGTTCTTGAAGTGGTGGC
CTAACTACGGCTACACTAGAAGAACAGTATTTGGTATCTGCGCTCTGCTGAAGCCAGTTACCTTCGGAAA
AAGAGTTGGTAGCTCTTGATCCGGCAAACAAACCACCGCTGGTAGCGGTGGTTTTTTTGTTTGCAAGCAG
CAGATTACGCGCAGAAAAAAAGGATCTCAAGAAGATCCTTTGATCTTTTCTACGGGGTCTGACGCTCAGT
GGAACGAAAACTCACGTTAAGGGATTTTGGTCATGAGATTATCAAAAAGGATCTTCACCTAGATCCTTTT
AAATTAAAAATGAAGTTTTAAATCAATCTAAAGTATATATGAGTAAACTTGGTCTGACAGTTACCAATGC
TTAATCAGTGAGGCACCTATCTCAGCGATCTGTCTATTTCGTTCATCCATAGTTGCCTGACTCCCCGTCG
TGTAGATAACTACGATACGGGAGGGCTTACCATCTGGCCCCAGTGCTGCAATGATACCGCGAGACCCACG
CTCACCGGCTCCAGATTTATCAGCAATAAACCAGCCAGCCGGAAGGGCCGAGCGCAGAAGTGGTCCTGCA
ACTTTATCCGCCTCCATCCAGTCTATTAATTGTTGCCGGGAAGCTAGAGTAAGTAGTTCGCCAGTTAATA
GTTTGCGCAACGTTGTTGCCATTGCTACAGGCATCGTGGTGTCACGCTCGTCGTTTGGTATGGCTTCATT
CAGCTCCGGTTCCCAACGATCAAGGCGAGTTACATGATCCCCCATGTTGTGCAAAAAAGCGGTTAGCTCC
TTCGGTCCTCCGATCGTTGTCAGAAGTAAGTTGGCCGCAGTGTTATCACTCATGGTTATGGCAGCACTGC
ATAATTCTCTTACTGTCATGCCATCCGTAAGATGCTTTTCTGTGACTGGTGAGTACTCAACCAAGTCATT
CTGAGAATAGTGTATGCGGCGACCGAGTTGCTCTTGCCCGGCGTCAATACGGGATAATACCGCGCCACAT
AGCAGAACTTTAAAAGTGCTCATCATTGGAAAACGTTCTTCGGGGCGAAAACTCTCAAGGATCTTACCGC
TGTTGAGATCCAGTTCGATGTAACCCACTCGTGCACCCAACTGATCTTCAGCATCTTTTACTTTCACCAG
CGTTTCTGGGTGAGCAAAAACAGGAAGGCAAAATGCCGCAAAAAAGGGAATAAGGGCGACACGGAAATGT
TGAATACTCATACTCTTCCTTTTTCAATATTATTGAAGCATTTATCAGGGTTATTGTCTCATGAGCGGAT
ACATATTTGAATGTATTTAGAAAAATAAACAAATAGGGGTTCCGCGCACATTTCCCCGAAAAGTGCCACC
TAAATTGTAAGCGTTAATATTTTGTTAAAATTCGCGTTAAATTTTTGTTAAATCAGCTCATTTTTTAACC
AATAGGCCGAAATCGGCAAAATCCCTTATAAATCAAAAGAATAGACCGAGATAGGGT
[37 nt withheld, positions 4398-4434]
AAAGAACGTGGACTCCAACGTCAAAGG
[49 nt withheld, positions 4462-4510]
T
[91 nt withheld, positions 4512-4602]
G
[124 nt withheld, positions 4604-4727]
CCCATTCGCCATTCAGGCTGCGCAACTGTTGGGAAGGGCGATCGGTGCGGGCCTCTTCGCTATTACGCCA
GTCGACCGCCAATTCAATATGGCGTATATGGACTCATGCCAATTCAATATGGTGGATCTGGACCTGTGCC
AATTCAATATGGCGTATATGGACTCGTGCCAATTCAATATGGTGGATCTGGACCCCAGCCAATTCAATAT
GGCGGACTTGGCACCATGCCAATTCAATATGGCGGACCTGGCACTGTGCCAACTGGGGAGGGGTCTACTT
GGCACGGTGCCAAGTTTGAGGAGGGGTCTTGGCCCTGTGCCAAGTCCGCCATATTGAATTGGCATGGTGC
CAATAATGGCGGCCATATTGGCTATATGCCAGGATCAATATATAGGCAATATCCAATATGGCCCTATGCC
AATATGGCTATTGGCCAGGTTCAATACTATGTATTGGCCCTATGCCATATAGTATTCCATATATGGGTTT
TCCTATTGACGTAGATAGCCCCTCCCAATGGGCGGTCCCATATACCATATATGGGGCTTCCTAATACCGC
CCATAGCCACTCCCCCATTGACGTCAATGGTCTCTATATATGGTCTTTCCTATTGACGTCATATGGGCGG
TCCTATTGACGTATATGGCGCCTCCCCCATTGACGTCAATTACGGTAAATGGCCCGCCTGGCTCAATGCC
CATTGACGTCAATAGGACCACCCACCATTGACGTCAATGGGATGGCTCATTGCCCATTCATATCCGTTCT
CACGCCCCCTATTGACGTCAATGACGGTAAATGGCCCACTTGGCAGTACATCAATATCTATTAATAGTAA
CTTGGCAAGTACATTACTATTGGAAGTACGCCAGGGTACATTGGCAGTACTCCCATTGACGTCAATGGCG
GTAAATGGCCCGCGATGGCTGCCAAGTACATCCCCATTGACGTCAATGGGGAGGGGCAATGACGCAAATG
GGCGTTCCATTGACGTAAATGGGCGGTAGGCGTGCCTAATGGGAGGTCTATATAAGCAATGCTCGTTTAG
GGAAC
